Addgene plasmid #83153: Hs.KRAS4b K104Q
Purpose: Gateway ORF Entry clone of human KRAS4B [NM_004985.4 ] with stop codon (for native or N-terminal fusions), K104Q mutation
Depositing lab: Dominic Esposito. Depositing organization: National Cancer Institute (NCI).
Backbone
  Vector backbone: pDonor-255
  Backbone size w/o insert (bp): 2693
  Vector type: Gateway Entry Clone
Growth in bacteria
  Bacterial resistance: Spectinomycin, 50 μg/mL
  Growth temperature: 37°C
  Growth strain: DH10B
  Copy number: High Copy
Gene/Insert
  Gene/Insert name: KRAS
  Species: H. sapiens (human)
  Insert size (bp): 567
  Mutation: K104Q
  GenBank ID: NM_004985.4
  Entrez Gene: KRAS (a.k.a. 'C-K-RAS, C-K-RAS, CFC2, K-RAS2A, K-RAS2B, K-RAS4A, K-RAS4B, K-Ras, K-Ras 2, KI-RAS, KRAS1, KRAS2, NS, NS3, OES, RALD, RASK2, c-Ki-ras, c-Ki-ras2)
  Cloning method: Gateway Cloning
  Sequencing primers: 5′ M13F 23-mer (5'-CCCAGTCACGACGTTGTAAAACG); 3′ attLR 23-mer (5'-TAACATCAGAGATTTTGAGACAC)
Terms and licenses: Academic/Nonprofit Terms; Industry Terms: Not Available to Industry
How to cite: Hs.KRAS4b K104Q was a gift from Dominic Esposito (Addgene plasmid # 83153 ; http://n2t.net/addgene:83153 ; RRID:Addgene_83153)
