[The description below was written by a language model from this plasmid's Addgene catalogue record and pLannotate feature annotations shown in this document.]
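Description:
Hs.KRAS4b K104Q is a Gateway entry clone built on the pDonor-255 backbone (about 2.7 kb without insert; 3,260 nt in the full sequence record) and carrying the human KRAS4B open reading frame with a K104Q substitution. It is a bacterial cloning plasmid rather than an expression vector. It replicates in E. coli from a high-copy ColE1/pUC-type origin and is selected with spectinomycin through the aadA aminoglycoside adenylyltransferase gene (SmR). That gene is preceded by a fragment of a class 1 integron Pc promoter and a short remnant of a gentamicin acetyltransferase gene. Small lacZα and lacI fragments are also annotated and look like backbone remnants. The rrnB T1 and T2 terminators are typically placed in Gateway donor backbones to shield the cloning region from read-through transcription.

The 567 bp K-Ras coding sequence lies between two attL recombination sites, which the automated annotation calls attL3 and a partial attL2. These calls come from sequence similarity, and the catalogue does not state which att specificities are present. An LR Clonase reaction exchanges the attL-flanked ORF into an attR-bearing destination vector, which provides the promoter, any tags and the host-specific elements. No promoter driving KRAS is annotated in the entry clone itself. The ORF keeps its stop codon, so it suits native, untagged expression or N-terminal fusions, but not C-terminal tagging. The record does not give the reason for the K104Q change. The clone serves as a shuttle source for building expression constructs of this KRAS4b variant.
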