Features (pLannotate 1.2.2; 11 found; start..end, strand, type, name):
     18..54      -  CDS            lacZα (fragment): LacZα fragment of β-galactosidase; lacZ fragment
     85..180     +  protein_bind   attL3: mutant version of attL; recombination site for the Gateway® LR reaction LR Clonase™
    186..752     +  CDS            K-Ras: human small GTPase proto-oncoprotein
    757..850     -  protein_bind   attL2 (fragment): mutant version of attL; recombination site for the Gateway® LR reaction LR Clonase™
    965..988     +  promoter       Pc promoter (fragment): intI1 (promoter lies within the coding sequence); class 1 integron promoter
   1164..1220    +  CDS            GmR (fragment): gentamycin acetyltransferase; aacC1; confers resistance to gentamycin
   1227..2018    +  CDS            SmR: aminoglycoside adenylyltransferase (Murphy, 1985); aadA; confers resistance to spectinomycin and streptomycin
   2111..2699    +  rep_origin     ori: high-copy-number ColE1/pMB1/pBR322/pUC origin of replication
   2882..2974    +  CDS            lacI (fragment): lac repressor; lacI; The lac repressor binds to the lac operator to inhibit transcription in E. coli. This inhibition can be relieved by adding lactose or isopropyl-β-D-thiogalactopyranoside (IPTG).
   3029..3056    -  terminator     rrnB T2 terminator: transcription terminator T2 from the E. coli rrnB gene
   3188..3231    +  terminator     rrnB T1 terminator: Escherichia coli rrnB; transcription terminator T1 from the E. coli rrnB gene
>Addgene plasmid #83153 | Hs.KRAS4b K104Q | depositor full sequence | sequence record 158116 | Full Sequence
TTAACGCTAGCATGGATGTTTTCCCAGTCACGACGTTGTAAAACGACGGCCAGTCTTAAAATTCGAGCTC
GGTCCGAGGATCCGAAATAATGATTTTATTTTGACTGATAGTGACCTGTTCGTTGCAACAAATTGATAAG
CAATGCTTTTTTATAATGCCAACTTTGTACAAAAAAGTTGGCACCATGACTGAATATAAACTTGTGGTAG
TTGGAGCTGGTGGCGTAGGCAAGAGTGCCTTGACGATACAGCTAATTCAGAATCATTTTGTGGACGAATA
TGATCCAACAATAGAGGATTCCTACAGGAAGCAAGTAGTAATTGATGGAGAAACCTGTCTCTTGGATATT
CTCGACACAGCAGGTCAAGAGGAGTACAGTGCAATGAGGGACCAGTACATGAGGACTGGGGAGGGCTTTC
TTTGTGTATTTGCCATAAATAATACTAAATCATTTGAAGATATTCACCATTATAGAGAACAAATTAAAAG
AGTTCAGGACTCTGAAGATGTACCTATGGTCCTAGTAGGAAATAAATGTGATTTGCCTTCTAGAACAGTA
GACACAAAACAGGCTCAGGACTTAGCAAGAAGTTATGGAATTCCTTTTATTGAAACATCAGCAAAGACAA
GACAGGGTGTTGATGATGCCTTCTATACATTAGTTCGAGAAATTCGAAAACATAAAGAAAAGATGAGCAA
AGATGGTAAAAAGAAGAAAAAGAAGTCAAAGACAAAGTGTGTAATTATGTAATCAACTTTCTTGTACAAA
GTTGGCATTATAGGAAAGCATTGCTTATCAATTTGTTGCAACGAACAGGTCACTATCAGTCAAAATAAAA
TCATTATTTGCATGCAAGCTTAGATCCTCTAGACCAGCCAGGACAGAAATGCCTCGACTTCGCTGCTACC
CAAGGTTGCCGGGTGACGCACACCGTGGAAACGGATGAAGGCACGAACCCAGTGGACATAAGCCTGTTCG
GTTCGTAAGCTGTAATGCAAGTAGCGTATGCGCTCACGCAACTGGTCCAGAACCTTGACCGAACGCAGCG
GTGGTAACGGCGCAGTGGCGGTTTTCATGGCTTGTTATGACTGTTTTTTTGGGGTACAGTCTATGCCTCG
GGCATCCAAGCAGCAAGCGCGTTACGCCGTGGGTCGATGTTTGATGTTATGGAGCAGCAACGATGTTACG
CAGCAGGGCAGTCGCCCTAAAACAAAGTTAAACATTATGAGGGAAGCGGTGATCGCCGAAGTATCGACTC
AACTATCAGAGGTAGTTGGCGTCATCGAGCGCCATCTCGAACCGACGTTGCTGGCCGTACATTTGTACGG
CTCCGCAGTGGATGGCGGCCTGAAGCCACACAGTGATATTGATTTGCTGGTTACGGTGACCGTAAGGCTT
GATGAAACAACGCGGCGAGCTTTGATCAACGACCTTTTGGAAACTTCGGCTTCCCCTGGAGAGAGCGAGA
TTCTCCGCGCTGTAGAAGTCACCATTGTTGTGCACGACGACATCATTCCGTGGCGTTATCCAGCTAAGCG
CGAACTGCAATTTGGAGAATGGCAGCGCAATGACATTCTTGCAGGTATCTTCGAGCCAGCCACGATCGAC
ATTGATCTGGCTATCTTGCTGACAAAAGCAAGAGAACATAGCGTTGCCTTGGTAGGTCCAGCGGCGGAGG
AACTCTTTGATCCGGTTCCTGAACAGGATCTATTTGAGGCGCTAAATGAAACCTTAACGCTATGGAACTC
GCCGCCCGACTGGGCTGGCGATGAGCGAAATGTAGTGCTTACGTTGTCCCGCATTTGGTACAGCGCAGTA
ACCGGCAAAATCGCGCCGAAGGATGTCGCTGCCGACTGGGCAATGGAGCGCCTGCCGGCCCAGTATCAGC
CCGTCATACTTGAAGCTAGACAGGCTTATCTTGGACAAGAAGAAGATCGCTTGGCCTCGCGCGCAGATCA
GTTGGAAGAATTTGTCCACTACGTGAAAGGCGAGATCACCAAGGTAGTCGGCAAATAACCCTCGAGCCAC
CCATGACCAAAATCCCTTAACGTGAGTTACGCGTCGTTCCACTGAGCGTCAGACCCCGTAGAAAAGATCA
AAGGATCTTCTTGAGATCCTTTTTTTCTGCGCGTAATCTGCTGCTTGCAAACAAAAAAACCACCGCTACC
AGCGGTGGTTTGTTTGCCGGATCAAGAGCTACCAACTCTTTTTCCGAAGGTAACTGGCTTCAGCAGAGCG
CAGATACCAAATACTGTCCTTCTAGTGTAGCCGTAGTTAGGCCACCACTTCAAGAACTCTGTAGCACCGC
CTACATACCTCGCTCTGCTAATCCTGTTACCAGTGGCTGCTGCCAGTGGCGATAAGTCGTGTCTTACCGG
GTTGGACTCAAGACGATAGTTACCGGATAAGGCGCAGCGGTCGGGCTGAACGGGGGGTTCGTGCACACAG
CCCAGCTTGGAGCGAACGACCTACACCGAACTGAGATACCTACAGCGTGAGCATTGAGAAAGCGCCACGC
TTCCCGAAGGGAGAAAGGCGGACAGGTATCCGGTAAGCGGCAGGGTCGGAACAGGAGAGCGCACGAGGGA
GCTTCCAGGGGGAAACGCCTGGTATCTTTATAGTCCTGTCGGGTTTCGCCACCTCTGACTTGAGCGTCGA
TTTTTGTGATGCTCGTCAGGGGGGCGGAGCCTATGGAAAAACGCCAGCAACGCGGCCTTTTTACGGTTCC
TGGCCTTTTGCTGGCCTTTTGCTCACATGTTCTTTCCTGCGTTATCCCCTGATTCTGTGGATAACCGTAT
TACCGCCTTTGAGTGAGCTGATACCGCTCGCCGCAGCCGAACGACCGAGCGCAGCGAGTCAGTGAGCGAG
GAAGCGGAAGAGCGCCCAATACGCAAACCGCCTCTCCCCGCGCGTTGGCCGATTCATTAATGCAGCTGGC
ACGACAGGTTTCCCGACTGGAAAGCGGGCAGTGAGCGCAACGCAATTAATACGCGTACCGCTAGCCAGGA
AGAGTTTGTAGAAACGCAAAAAGGCCATCCGTCAGGATGGCCTTCTGCTTAGTTTGATGCCTGGCAGTTT
ATGGCGGGCGTCCTGCCCGCCACCCTCCGGGCCGTTGCTTCACAACGTTCAAATCCGCTCCCGGCGGATT
TGTCCTACTCAGGAGAGCGTTCACCGACAAACAACAGATAAAACGAAAGGCCCAGTCTTCCGACTGAGCC
TTTCGTTTTATTTGATGCCTGGCAGTTCCCTACTCTCGCG
