>Addgene plasmid #83153 | Hs.KRAS4b K104Q | addgene partial sequence | sequence record 159142 | M13pUC-Fwd 5'-CCCAGTCACGACGTTGTAAAACG-3'
GCTCGGTCCGAGGATCCGAAATAATGATTTTATTTTGACTGATAGTGACCTGTTCGTTGCAACAAATTGA
TAAGCAATGCTTTTTTATAATGCCAACTTTGTACAAAAAAGTTGGCACCATGACTGAATATAAACTTGTG
GTAGTTGGAGCTGGTGGCGTAGGCAAGAGTGCCTTGACGATACAGCTAATTCAGAATCATTTTGTGGACG
AATATGATCCAACAATAGAGGATTCCTACAGGAAGCAAGTAGTAATTGATGGAGAAACCTGTCTCTTGGA
TATTCTCGACACAGCAGGTCAAGAGGAGTACAGTGCAATGAGGGACCAGTACATGAGGACTGGGGAGGGC
TTTCTTTGTGTATTTGCCATAAATAATACTAAATCATTTGAAGATATTCACCATTATAGAGAACAAATTA
AAAGAGTTCAGGACTCTGAAGATGTACCTATGGTCCTAGTAGGAAATAAATGTGATTTGCCTTCTAGAAC
AGTAGACACAAAACAGGCTCAGGACTTAGCAAGAAGTTATGGAATTCCTTTTATTGAAACATCAGCAAAG
ACAAGACAGGGTGTTGATGATGCCTTCTATACATTAGTTCGAGAAATTCGAAAACATAAAGAAAAGATGA
GCAAAGATGGTAAAAAGAAGAAAAAGAAGTCAAAGACAAAGTGTGTAATTATGTAATCAACTTTCTTGTA
CAAAGTTGGCATTATAGGAAAGCATTGCTTATCAATTTGTTGCA
